>Addgene plasmid #85566 | sgKRAS(A) | depositor partial sequence | sequence record 165772 | U6-Fwd, covering sgRNA target sequence
TCGGCTGTTAGAGAGATAATTGGAATTAATTTGACTGTAAACACAAAGATATTAGTACAAAATACGTGAC
GTAGAAAGTAATAATTTCTTGGGTAGTTTGCAGTTTTAAAATTATGTTTTAAAATGGACTATCATATGCT
TACCGTAACTTGAAAGTATTTCGATTTCTTGGCTTTATATATCTTGTGGAAAGGACGAAACACCGAATAT
AAACTTGTGGTAGTGTTTTAGAGCTAGAAATAGCAAGTTAAAATAAGGCTAGTCCGTTATCAACTTGAAA
AAGTGGCACCGAGTCGGTGCTTTTTTGTTTTAGAGCTAGAAATAGCAAGTTAAAATAAGGCTAGTCCGTT
TTTAGCGCGTGCGCCAATTCTGCAGACAAATGGCTCTAGAGGTACCCGTTACATAACTTACGGTAAATGG
CCCGCCTGGCTGACCGCCCAACGACCCCCGCCCATTGACGTCAATAGTAACGCCAATAGGGACTTTCCAT
TGACGTCAATGGGTGGAGTATTTACGGTAAACTGCCCACTTGGCAGTACATCAAGTGTATCATATGCCAA
GTACGCCCCCTATTGACGTCAATGACGGTAAATGGCCCGCCTGGCATTGTGCCCAGTACATGACCTTATG
GGACTTTCCTACTTGGCAGTACATCTACGTATTAGTCATCGCTATTACCATGGTCGAGGTGAGCCCCACG
TTCTGCTTCACTCTCCCCATCTCCCCCCCCTCCCCACCCCCAATTTTGTATTTATT
