>Addgene plasmid #85566 | sgKRAS(A) | addgene partial sequence | sequence record 171520 | Addgene Partial NGS Result
CCCTATAAAAAGCGAAGCGCGCGGCGGGCGGGAGTCGCTGCGCGCTGCCTTCGCCCCGTGCCCCGCTCCG
CCGCCGCCTCGCGCCGCCCGCCCCGGCTCTGACTGACCGCGTTACTCCCACAGGTGAGCGGGCGGGACGG
CCCTTCTCCTCCGGGCTGTAATTAGCTGAGCAAGAGGTAAGGGTTTAAGGGATGGTTGGTTGGTGGGGTA
TTAATGTTTAATTACCTGGAGCACCTGCCTGAAATCACTTTTTTTCAGGTTGGACCGGTGCCACCATGGA
CTATAAGGACCACGACGGAGACTACAAGGATCATGATATTGATTACAAAGACGATGACGATAAGATGGCC
CCAAAGAAGAAGCGGAAGGTCGGTATCCACGGAGTCCCAGCAGCCGACAAGAAGTACAGCATCGGCCTGG
ACATCGGCACCAACTCTGTGGGCTGGGCCGTGATCACCGACGAGTACAAGGTGCCCAGCAAGAAATTCAA
GGTGCTGGGCAACACCGACCGGCACAGCATCAAGAAGAACCTGATCGGAGCCCTGCTGTTCGACAGCGGC
GAAACAGCCGAGGCCACCCGGCTGAAGAGAACCGCCAGAAGAAGATACACCAGACGGAAGAACCGGATCT
GCTATCTGCAAGAGATCTTCAGCAACGAGATGGCCAAGGTGGACGACAGCTTCTTCCACAGACTGGAAGA
GTCCTTCCTGGTGGAAGAGGATAAGAAGCACGAGCGGCACCCCATCTTCGGCAACATCGTGGACGAGGTG
GCCTACCACGAGAAGTACCCCACCATCTACCACCTGAGAAAGAAACTGGTGGACAGCACCGACAAGGCCG
ACCTGCGGCTGATCTATCTGGCCCTGGCCCACATGATCAAGTTCCGGGGCCACTTCCTGATCGAGGGCGA
CCTGAACCCCGACAACAGCGACGTGGACAAGCTGTTCATCCAGCTGGTGCAGACCTACAACCAGCTGTTC
GAGGAAAACCCCATCAACGCCAGCGGCGTGGACGCCAAGGCCATCCTGTCTGCCAGACTGAGCAAGAGCA
GACGGCTGGAAAATCTGATCGCCCAGCTGCCCGGCGAGAAGAAGAATGGCCTGTTCGGAAACCTGATTGC
CCTGAGCCTGGGCCTGACCCCCAACTTCAAGAGCAACTTCGACCTGGCCGAGGATGCCAAACTGCAGCTG
AGCAAGGACACCTACGACGACGACCTGGACAACCTGCTGGCCCAGATCGGCGACCAGTACGCCGACCTGT
TTCTGGCCGCCAAGAACCTGTCCGACGCCATCCTGCTGAGCGACATCCTGAGAGTGAACACCGAGATCAC
CAAGGCCCCCCTGAGCGCCTCTATGATCAAGAGATACGACGAGCACCACCAGGACCTGACCCTGCTGAAA
GCTCTCGTGCGGCAGCAGCTGCCTGAGAAGTACAAAGAGATTTTCTTCGACCAGAGCAAGAACGGCTACG
CCGGCTACATTGACGGCGGAGCCAGCCAGGAAGAGTTCTACAAGTTCATCAAGCCCATCCTGGAAAAGAT
GGACGGCACCGAGGAACTGCTCGTGAAGCTGAACAGAGAGGACCTGCTGCGGAAGCAGCGGACCTTCGAC
AACGGCAGCATCCCCCACCAGATCCACCTGGGAGAGCTGCACGCCATTCTGCGGCGGCAGGAAGATTTTT
ACCCATTCCTGAAGGACAACCGGGAAAAGATCGAGAAGATCCTGACCTTCCGCATCCCCTACTACGTGGG
CCCTCTGGCCAGGGGAAACAGCAGATTCGCCTGGATGACCAGAAAGAGCGAGGAAACCATCACCCCCTGG
AACTTCGAGGAAGTGGTGGACAAGGGCGCTTCCGCCCAGAGCTTCATCGAGCGGATGACCAACTTCGATA
AGAACCTGCCCAACGAGAAGGTGCTGCCCAAGCACAGCCTGCTGTACGAGTACTTCACCGTGTATAACGA
GCTGACCAAAGTGAAATACGTGACCGAGGGAATGAGAAAGCCCGCCTTCCTGAGCGGCGAGCAGAAAAAG
GCCATCGTGGACCTGCTGTTCAAGACCAACCGGAAAGTGACCGTGAAGCAGCTGAAAGAGGACTACTTCA
AGAAAATCGAGTGCTTCGACTCCGTGGAAATCTCCGGCGTGGAAGATCGGTTCAACGCCTCCCTGGGCAC
ATACCACGATCTGCTGAAAATTATCAAGGACAAGGACTTCCTGGACAATGAGGAAAACGAGGACATTCTG
GAAGATATCGTGCTGACCCTGACACTGTTTGAGGACAGAGAGATGATCGAGGAACGGCTGAAAACCTATG
CCCACCTGTTCGACGACAAAGTGATGAAGCAGCTGAAGCGGCGGAGATACACCGGCTGGGGCAGGCTGAG
CCGGAAGCTGATCAACGGCATCCGGGACAAGCAGTCCGGCAAGACAATCCTGGATTTCCTGAAGTCCGAC
GGCTTCGCCAACAGAAACTTCATGCAGCTGATCCACGACGACAGCCTGACCTTTAAAGAGGACATCCAGA
AAGCCCAGGTGTCCGGCCAGGGCGATAGCCTGCACGAGCACATTGCCAATCTGGCCGGCAGCCCCGCCAT
TAAGAAGGGCATCCTGCAGACAGTGAAGGTGGTGGACGAGCTCGTGAAAGTGATGGGCCGGCACAAGCCC
GAGAACATCGTGATCGAAATGGCCAGAGAGAACCAGACCACCCAGAAGGGACAGAAGAACAGCCGCGAGA
GAATGAAGCGGATCGAAGAGGGCATCAAAGAGCTGGGCAGCCAGATCCTGAAAGAACACCCCGTGGAAAA
CACCCAGCTGCAGAACGAGAAGCTGTACCTGTACTACCTGCAGAATGGGCGGGATATGTACGTGGACCAG
GAACTGGACATCAACCGGCTGTCCGACTACGATGTGGACCATATCGTGCCTCAGAGCTTTCTGAAGGACG
ACTCCATCGACAACAAGGTGCTGACCAGAAGCGACAAGAACCGGGGCAAGAGCGACAACGTGCCCTCCGA
AGAGGTCGTGAAGAAGATGAAGAACTACTGGCGGCAGCTGCTGAACGCCAAGCTGATTACCCAGAGAAAG
TTCGACAATCTGACCAAGGCCGAGAGAGGCGGCCTGAGCGAACTGGATAAGGCCGGCTTCATCAAGAGAC
AGCTGGTGGAAACCCGGCAGATCACAAAGCACGTGGCACAGATCCTGGACTCCCGGATGAACACTAAGTA
CGACGAGAATGACAAGCTGATCCGGGAAGTGAAAGTGATCACCCTGAAGTCCAAGCTGGTGTCCGATTTC
CGGAAGGATTTCCAGTTTTACAAAGTGCGCGAGATCAACAACTACCACCACGCCCACGACGCCTACCTGA
ACGCCGTCGTGGGAACCGCCCTGATCAAAAAGTACCCTAAGCTGGAAAGCGAGTTCGTGTACGGCGACTA
CAAGGTGTACGACGTGCGGAAGATGATCGCCAAGAGCGAGCAGGAAATCGGCAAGGCTACCGCCAAGTAC
TTCTTCTACAGCAACATCATGAACTTTTTCAAGACCGAGATTACCCTGGCCAACGGCGAGATCCGGAAGC
GGCCTCTGATCGAGACAAACGGCGAAACCGGGGAGATCGTGTGGGATAAGGGCCGGGATTTTGCCACCGT
GCGGAAAGTGCTGAGCATGCCCCAAGTGAATATCGTGAAAAAGACCGAGGTGCAGACAGGCGGCTTCAGC
AAAGAGTCTATCCTGCCCAAGAGGAACAGCGATAAGCTGATCGCCAGAAAGAAGGACTGGGACCCTAAGA
AGTACGGCGGCTTCGACAGCCCCACCGTGGCCTATTCTGTGCTGGTGGTGGCCAAAGTGGAAAAGGGCAA
GTCCAAGAAACTGAAGAGTGTGAAAGAGCTGCTGGGGATCACCATCATGGAAAGAAGCAGCTTCGAGAAG
AATCCCATCGACTTTCTGGAAGCCAAGGGCTACAAAGAAGTGAAAAAGGACCTGATCATCAAGCTGCCTA
AGTACTCCCTGTTCGAGCTGGAAAACGGCCGGAAGAGAATGCTGGCCTCTGCCGGCGAACTGCAGAAGGG
AAACGAACTGGCCCTGCCCTCCAAATATGTGAACTTCCTGTACCTGGCCAGCCACTATGAGAAGCTGAAG
GGCTCCCCCGAGGATAATGAGCAGAAACAGCTGTTTGTGGAACAGCACAAGCACTACCTGGACGAGATCA
TCGAGCAGATCAGCGAGTTCTCCAAGAGAGTGATCCTGGCCGACGCTAATCTGGACAAAGTGCTGTCCGC
CTACAACAAGCACCGGGATAAGCCCATCAGAGAGCAGGCCGAGAATATCATCCACCTGTTTACCCTGACC
AATCTGGGAGCCCCTGCCGCCTTCAAGTACTTTGACACCACCATCGACCGGAAGAGGTACACCAGCACCA
AAGAGGTGCTGGACGCCACCCTGATCCACCAGAGCATCACCGGCCTGTACGAGACACGGATCGACCTGTC
TCAGCTGGGAGGCGACAAAAGGCCGGCGGCCACGAAAAAGGCCGGCCAGGCAAAAAAGAAAAAGGAATTC
GGCAGTGGAGAGGGCAGAGGAAGTCTGCTAACATGCGGTGACGTCGAGGAGAATCCTGGCCCAATGACCG
AGTACAAGCCCACGGTGCGCCTCGCCACCCGCGACGACGTCCCCAGGGCCGTACGCACCCTCGCCGCCGC
GTTCGCCGACTACCCCGCCACGCGCCACACCGTCGATCCGGACCGCCACATCGAGCGGGTCACCGAGCTG
CAAGAACTCTTCCTCACGCGCGTCGGGCTCGACATCGGCAAGGTGTGGGTCGCGGACGACGGCGCCGCGG
TGGCGGTCTGGACCACGCCGGAGAGCGTCGAAGCGGGGGCGGTGTTCGCCGAGATCGGCCCGCGCATGGC
CGAGTTGAGCGGTTCCCGGCTGGCCGCGCAGCAACAGATGGAAGGCCTCCTGGCGCCGCACCGGCCCAAG
GAGCCCGCGTGGTTCCTGGCCACCGTCGGCGTCTCGCCCGACCACCAGGGCAAGGGTCTGGGCAGCGCCG
TCGTGCTCCCCGGAGTGGAGGCGGCCGAGCGCGCCGGGGTGCCCGCCTTCCTGGAGACCTCCGCGCCCCA
CAACCTCCCCTTCTACGAGCGGCTCGGCTTCACCGTCACCGCCGACGTCGAGGTGCCCGAAGGACCGCGC
ACCTGGTGCATGACCCGCAAGCCCGGTGCCTGAGAATTCTAACTAGAGCTCGCTGATCAGCCTCGACTGT
GCCTTCTAGTTGCCAGCCATCTGTTGTTTGCCCCTCCCCCGTGCCTTCCTTGACCCTGGAAGGTGCCACT
CCCACTGTCCTTTCCTAATAAAATGAGGAAATTGCATCGCATTGTCTGAGTAGGTGTCATTCTATTCTGG
GGGGTGGGGTGGGGCAGGACAGCAAGGGGGAGGATTGGGAAGAGAATAGCAGGCATGCTGGGGAGCGGCC
GCAGGAACCCCTAGTGATGGAGTTGGCCACTCCCTCTCTGCGCGCTCGCTCGCTCACTGAGGCCGGGCGA
CCAAAGGTCGCCCGACGCCCGGGCTTTGCCCGGGCGGCCTCAGTGAGCGAGCGAGCGCGCAGCTGCCTGC
AGGGGCGCCTGATGCGGTATTTTCTCCTTACGCATCTGTGCGGTATTTCACACCGCATA
[95 nt withheld, positions 5660-5754]
T
[46 nt withheld, positions 5756-5801]
C
[141 nt withheld, positions 5803-5943]
CCTTTGACGTTGGAGTCCACGTTCTTT
[37 nt withheld, positions 5971-6007]
ACTCTATCTCGGGCTATTCTTTTGATTTATAAGGGATTTTGCCGATTTCGGTCTATTGGTTAAAAAATGA
GCTGATTTAACAAAAATTTAACGCGAATTTTAACAAAATATTAACGTTTACAATTTTATGGTGCACTCTC
AGTACAATCTGCTCTGATGCCGCATAGTTAAGCCAGCCCCGACACCCGCCAACACCCGCTGACGCGCCCT
GACGGGCTTGTCTGCTCCCGGCATCCGCTTACAGACAAGCTGTGACCGTCTCCGGGAGCTGCATGTGTCA
GAGGTTTTCACCGTCATCACCGAAACGCGCGAGACGAAAGGGCCTCGTGATACGCCTATTTTTATAGGTT
AATGTCATGATAATAATGGTTTCTTAGACGTCAGGTGGCACTTTTCGGGGAAATGTGCGCGGAACCCCTA
TTTGTTTATTTTTCTAAATACATTCAAATATGTATCCGCTCATGAGACAATAACCCTGATAAATGCTTCA
ATAATATTGAAAAAGGAAGAGTATGAGTATTCAACATTTCCGTGTCGCCCTTATTCCCTTTTTTGCGGCA
TTTTGCCTTCCTGTTTTTGCTCACCCAGAAACGCTGGTGAAAGTAAAAGATGCTGAAGATCAGTTGGGTG
CACGAGTGGGTTACATCGAACTGGATCTCAACAGCGGTAAGATCCTTGAGAGTTTTCGCCCCGAAGAACG
TTTTCCAATGATGAGCACTTTTAAAGTTCTGCTATGTGGCGCGGTATTATCCCGTATTGACGCCGGGCAA
GAGCAACTCGGTCGCCGCATACACTATTCTCAGAATGACTTGGTTGAGTACTCACCAGTCACAGAAAAGC
ATCTTACGGATGGCATGACAGTAAGAGAATTATGCAGTGCTGCCATAACCATGAGTGATAACACTGCGGC
CAACTTACTTCTGACAACGATCGGAGGACCGAAGGAGCTAACCGCTTTTTTGCACAACATGGGGGATCAT
GTAACTCGCCTTGATCGTTGGGAACCGGAGCTGAATGAAGCCATACCAAACGACGAGCGTGACACCACGA
TGCCTGTAGCAATGGCAACAACGTTGCGCAAACTATTAACTGGCGAACTACTTACTCTAGCTTCCCGGCA
ACAATTAATAGACTGGATGGAGGCGGATAAAGTTGCAGGACCACTTCTGCGCTCGGCCCTTCCGGCTGGC
TGGTTTATTGCTGATAAATCTGGAGCCGGTGAGCGTGGAAGCCGCGGTATCATTGCAGCACTGGGGCCAG
ATGGTAAGCCCTCCCGTATCGTAGTTATCTACACGACGGGGAGTCAGGCAACTATGGATGAACGAAATAG
ACAGATCGCTGAGATAGGTGCCTCACTGATTAAGCATTGGTAACTGTCAGACCAAGTTTACTCATATATA
CTTTAGATTGATTTAAAACTTCATTTTTAATTTAAAAGGATCTAGGTGAAGATCCTTTTTGATAATCTCA
TGACCAAAATCCCTTAACGTGAGTTTTCGTTCCACTGAGCGTCAGACCCCGTAGAAAAGATCAAAGGATC
TTCTTGAGATCCTTTTTTTCTGCGCGTAATCTGCTGCTTGCAAACAAAAAAACCACCGCTACCAGCGGTG
GTTTGTTTGCCGGATCAAGAGCTACCAACTCTTTTTCCGAAGGTAACTGGCTTCAGCAGAGCGCAGATAC
CAAATACTGTTCTTCTAGTGTAGCCGTAGTTAGGCCACCACTTCAAGAACTCTGTAGCACCGCCTACATA
CCTCGCTCTGCTAATCCTGTTACCAGTGGCTGCTGCCAGTGGCGATAAGTCGTGTCTTACCGGGTTGGAC
TCAAGACGATAGTTACCGGATAAGGCGCAGCGGTCGGGCTGAACGGGGGGTTCGTGCACACAGCCCAGCT
TGGAGCGAACGACCTACACCGAACTGAGATACCTACAGCGTGAGCTATGAGAAAGCGCCACGCTTCCCGA
AGGGAGAAAGGCGGACAGGTATCCGGTAAGCGGCAGGGTCGGAACAGGAGAGCGCACGAGGGAGCTTCCA
GGGGGAAACGCCTGGTATCTTTATAGTCCTGTCGGGTTTCGCCACCTCTGACTTGAGCGTCGATTTTTGT
GATGCTCGTCAGGGGGGCGGAGCCTATGGAAAAACGCCAGCAACGCGGCCTTTTTACGGTTCCTGGCCTT
TTGCTGGCCTTTTGCTCACATGTGAGGGCCTATTTCCCATGATTCCTTCATATTTGCATATACGATACAA
GGCTGTTAGAGAGATAATTGGAATTAATTTGACTGTAAACACAAAGATATTAGTACAAAATACGTGACGT
AGAAAGTAATAATTTCTTGGGTAGTTTGCAGTTTTAAAATTATGTTTTAAAATGGACTATCATATGCTTA
CCGTAACTTGAAAGTATTTCGATTTCTTGGCTTTATATATCTTGTGGAAAGGACGAAACACCGAATATAA
ACTTGTGGTAGTGTTTTAGAGCTAGAAATAGCAAGTTAAAATAAGGCTAGTCCGTTATCAACTTGAAAAA
GTGGCACCGAGTCGGTGCTTTTTTGTTTTAGAGCTAGAAATAGCAAGTTAAAATAAGGCTAGTCCGTTTT
TAGCGCGTGCGCCAATTCTGCAGACAAATGGCTCTAGAGGTACCCGTTACATAACTTACGGTAAATGGCC
CGCCTGGCTGACCGCCCAACGACCCCCGCCCATTGACGTCAATAGTAACGCCAATAGGGACTTTCCATTG
ACGTCAATGGGTGGAGTATTTACGGTAAACTGCCCACTTGGCAGTACATCAAGTGTATCATATGCCAAGT
ACGCCCCCTATTGACGTCAATGACGGTAAATGGCCCGCCTGGCATTGTGCCCAGTACATGACCTTATGGG
ACTTTCCTACTTGGCAGTACATCTACGTATTAGTCATCGCTATTACCATGGTCGAGGTGAGCCCCACGTT
CTGCTTCACTCTCCCCATCTCCCCCCCCTCCCCACCCCCAATTTTGTATTTATTTATTTTTTAATTATTT
TGTGCAGCGA
