[The description below was written by a language model from this plasmid's Addgene catalogue record.]
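Description:
sgKRAS(A) is a mammalian expression plasmid of about 9.2 kb built on the pSpCas9(BB)-2A-Puro (PX459) backbone, an all-in-one CRISPR vector. The only stated modification to the backbone is insertion of a guide sequence directed against the human KRAS proto-oncogene, positioned around codon G12, the well-known hotspot for oncogenic mutations. The guide was cloned between the two BbsI sites of the backbone, which are destroyed in the process, as is typical for this type IIS oligo-cloning scheme. The plasmid is propagated in E. coli under ampicillin selection; its copy number is recorded as unknown, and the origin of replication is not listed.

No feature table accompanies the record, so individual elements are not itemised. As the backbone name indicates, PX459 carries an sgRNA scaffold cassette, generally driven by a U6 RNA polymerase III promoter, together with Streptococcus pyogenes Cas9 linked through a 2A self-cleaving peptide to a puromycin resistance gene. This allows a single transfected plasmid to supply both guide and nuclease, and puromycin, the listed selectable marker, can be used to enrich for transfected cells.

The construct is intended to introduce a Cas9 cut in KRAS near codon 12 in human cells. The associated publication concerns CRISPR-barcoding, an approach for modelling intratumour genetic heterogeneity and analysing oncogenic driver mutations. This suggests the guide is used to stimulate editing at this site, although the record does not describe any donor templates or experimental design. The "(A)" in the name hints at more than one KRAS guide in the set, but the record does not confirm this.
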