Addgene plasmid #85566: sgKRAS(A)
Purpose: Expresses sgRNA targeting human KRAS around codon G12
Depositing lab: Luca Grumolato. Depositing organization: INSERM U982, Génomique fonctionnelle et physiopathologie neuronale et neuroendocrine. Publication: CRISPR-Barcoding for Intratumor Genetic Heterogeneity Modeling and Functional Analysis of Oncogenic Driver Mutations. Guernet A, Mungamuri SK, Cartier D, Sachidanandam R, Jayaprakash A, Adriouch S, Vezain M, Charbonnier F, Rohkin G, Coutant S, Yao S, Ainani H, Alexandre D, Tournier I, Boyer O, Aaronson SA, Anouar Y, Grumolato L. Mol Cell. 2016 Aug 4;63(3):526-38. doi: 10.1016/j.molcel.2016.06.017. Epub 2016 Jul 21. PubMed 27453044.
Backbone
  Vector backbone: pSpCas9(BB)-2A-Puro (PX459)
  Backbone manufacturer: Feng Zhang
  Total vector size (bp): 9200
  Modifications to backbone: Insertion of a sgRNA sequence targeting KRAS
  Vector type: Mammalian Expression
  Selectable markers: Puromycin
Growth in bacteria
  Bacterial resistance: Ampicillin, 100 μg/mL
  Growth temperature: 37°C
  Growth strain: DH5alpha
  Copy number: Unknown
Gene/Insert
  Gene/Insert name: KRAS proto-oncogene, GTPase
  gRNA/shRNA sequence: GAATATAAACTTGTGGTAGT
  Species: H. sapiens (human)
  Entrez Gene: KRAS (a.k.a. 'C-K-RAS, C-K-RAS, CFC2, K-RAS2A, K-RAS2B, K-RAS4A, K-RAS4B, K-Ras, K-Ras 2, KI-RAS, KRAS1, KRAS2, NS, NS3, OES, RALD, RASK2, c-Ki-ras, c-Ki-ras2)
  Cloning method: Restriction Enzyme; 5′ cloning site BbsI (destroyed during cloning); 3′ cloning site BbsI (destroyed during cloning)
  Sequencing primers: 5′ GAGGGCCTATTTCCCATGATTCC
Terms and licenses: Academic/Nonprofit Terms; Industry Terms: Not Available to Industry
How to cite: sgKRAS(A) was a gift from Luca Grumolato (Addgene plasmid # 85566 ; http://n2t.net/addgene:85566 ; RRID:Addgene_85566)
